Addgene plasmid #135464: His6-MBP-uTEV3
Purpose: Bacterial expression of uTEV3 (full-length) protease
Depositing lab: Alice Ting. Depositing organization: Stanford University. Publication: Directed evolution improves the catalytic efficiency of TEV protease. Sanchez MI, Ting AY. Nat Methods. 2019 Dec 9. pii: 10.1038/s41592-019-0665-7. doi: 10.1038/s41592-019-0665-7. PubMed 31819267.
Backbone
  Vector backbone: pYFJ16
  Backbone manufacturer: John Cronan
  Backbone size w/o insert (bp): 4857
  Total vector size (bp): 6785
  Vector type: Bacterial Expression
Growth in bacteria
  Bacterial resistance: Ampicillin, 100 μg/mL
  Growth temperature: 30°C
  Growth strain: DH5alpha
  Growth instructions: Use BL21(DE3)-RIL for protein expression. Shifting the temperature from 37C to 30C during induction maximizes the yield of soluble TEV protease. Ampicillin for His6-MBP-uTEV3; Chloramphenicol for pRIL.
  Copy number: Unknown
Gene/Insert
  Gene/Insert name: His6-MBP-uTEV3
  Species: Synthetic
  Mutation: S219V mutation (improves stability) , I138T/S153N/T180A mutations improve activity. Last 6 amino acids from TEV were deleted (237-242)
  Promoter: T5
  Tag / fusion protein: MBP, His6
  Cloning method: Gibson Cloning
  Sequencing primers: 5′ GCTTTGTGAGCGGATAACAATTATAATAG; 3′ CTGGCAAACGGTCGCCAGAGATCCGCG
Terms and licenses: Academic/Nonprofit Terms; Industry Terms: Not Available to Industry
How to cite: His6-MBP-uTEV3 was a gift from Alice Ting (Addgene plasmid # 135464 ; http://n2t.net/addgene:135464 ; RRID:Addgene_135464)
