[The description below was written by a language model from this plasmid's Addgene catalogue record and pLannotate feature annotations shown in this document.]
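Description:
His6-MBP-uTEV3 is a bacterial expression plasmid built on the pYFJ16 backbone for producing an evolved tobacco etch virus protease in E. coli. It replicates from a ColE1/pMB1-type origin, retains the pBR322 bom region and only a fragment of rop, and is selected with ampicillin through the bla gene; the record lists copy number as unknown. The annotation also detects a cat open reading frame preceded by only a partial cat promoter, lying between the lambda t0 and rrnB T1 terminators. The catalogue does not list chloramphenicol as a selection for this plasmid, reserving that antibiotic for a companion pRIL plasmid in the expression strain. The catalogue gives a total size a few bases shorter than the two sequence records, which agree with each other in length and feature content.

The payload is a single fusion open reading frame driven by the bacteriophage T5 promoter, which is read by E. coli RNA polymerase and carries lac operator sequences. A plasmid-borne lacI gene under the lacIq promoter supplies repressor, so expression is held off until IPTG induction. The coding region runs from an N-terminal histidine tag for metal-affinity purification, through a signal-sequence-less maltose binding protein that stays cytosolic and is commonly used to aid solubility, to the TEV protease domain. The uTEV3 variant carries S219V, recorded as improving stability, plus I138T, S153N and T180A, recorded as improving activity, and lacks the last six residues (237–242). A short yjjJ match downstream of the protease is probably an incidental annotation hit. The plasmid is intended for recombinant production and purification of this directed-evolution-derived, catalytically improved protease.
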