Features (pLannotate 1.2.2; 19 found; start..end, strand, type, name):
     10..54      +  promoter       T5 promoter: bacteriophage T5 promoter for E. coli RNA polymerase, with embedded lac operator
     62..78      +  protein_bind   lac operator: The lac repressor binds to the lac operator to inhibit transcription in E. coli. This inhibition can be relieved by adding lactose or isopropyl-β-D-thiogalactopyranoside (IPTG). lac repressor encoded by lacI
    121..141     +  CDS            7xHis: 6xHis affinity tag
    147..1245    +  CDS            MBP (fragment): maltose binding protein from E. coli; malE (mutated); This version of the gene does not encode a signal sequence, so MBP will remain in the cytosol.
   1339..2046    +  CDS            TEV protease: tobacco etch virus protease (Kapust et al., 2001)
   2064..2228    -  CDS            yjjJ (fragment): YJJJ_ECOLI - Experimental evidence at protein level: Swiss-Prot protein existence level 1. Toxic when overexpressed in E.coli, leading to long filamentous cells. The toxic effect is neutralized by non-cognate antitoxin HipB (PubMed:28430938). Does not seem to inhibit DNA, RNA or protein synthesis, and unlike paralogous toxin HipA its toxic activity is not counteracted by overexpression of GltX (PubMed:28430938). Binds DNA (PubMed:28430938). Might be a protein kinase (By similarity). From Escherichia coli (strain K12).
   2246..2340    +  terminator     lambda t0 terminator: transcription terminator from phage lambda
   2355..2383    +  promoter       cat promoter (fragment): promoter of the E. coli cat gene encoding chloramphenicol acetyltransferase
   2384..3040    +  CDS            cat: CAT_ECOLX - Experimental evidence at protein level: Swiss-Prot protein existence level 1. This enzyme is an effector of chloramphenicol resistance in bacteria. From Escherichia coli. This protein is used as a marker in many commonly used cloning vectors, such as pACYC184.
   3108..3194    +  terminator     rrnB T1 terminator: Escherichia coli rrnB; transcription terminator T1 from the E. coli rrnB gene
   3217..3234    -  promoter       tet promoter (fragment): E. coli promoter for tetracycline efflux protein gene
   3253..3274    -  protein_bind   CAP binding site: CAP binding activates transcription in the presence of cAMP. E. coli catabolite activator protein
   3287..4369    -  CDS            lacI: lac repressor; lacI; The lac repressor binds to the lac operator to inhibit transcription in E. coli. This inhibition can be relieved by adding lactose or isopropyl-β-D-thiogalactopyranoside (IPTG).
   4370..4447    -  promoter       lacIq promoter: lacI (mutant); In the lacIq allele, a single base change in the promoter boosts expression of the lacI gene about 10-fold.
   4496..4537    +  CDS            rop (fragment): Rop protein, which maintains plasmids at low copy number; rop
   4639..4779    +  misc_feature   bom: basis of mobility region from pBR322
   4965..5553    -  rep_origin     ori: high-copy-number ColE1/pMB1/pBR322/pUC origin of replication
   5724..6584    -  CDS            AmpR: β-lactamase; bla; confers resistance to ampicillin, carbenicillin, and related antibiotics
   6585..6689    -  promoter       AmpR promoter: bla
>Addgene plasmid #135464 | His6-MBP-uTEV3 | depositor full sequence | sequence record 261443 | His6-MBP-uTEV3 sequence 6789 bps
CTCGAGAAATCATAAAAAATTTATTTGCTTTGTGAGCGGATAACAATTATAATAGATTCAATTGTGAGCG
GATAACAATTTCACACAGAATTCATTAAAGAGGAGAAATTAACTATGAAACATCACCATCACCATCACCA
TGGCGGGAAAATCGAAGAAGGTAAACTGGTAATCTGGATTAACGGCGATAAAGGCTATAACGGTCTCGCT
GAAGTCGGTAAGAAATTCGAGAAAGATACCGGAATTAAAGTCACCGTTGAGCATCCGGATAAACTGGAAG
AGAAATTCCCACAGGTTGCGGCAACTGGCGATGGCCCTGACATTATCTTCTGGGCACACGACCGCTTTGG
TGGCTACGCTCAATCTGGCCTGTTGGCTGAAATCACCCCGGACAAAGCGTTCCAGGACAAGCTGTATCCG
TTTACCTGGGATGCCGTACGTTACAACGGCAAGCTGATTGCTTACCCGATCGCTGTTGAAGCGTTATCGC
TGATTTATAACAAAGATCTGCTGCCGAACCCGCCAAAAACCTGGGAAGAGATCCCGGCGCTGGATAAAGA
ACTGAAAGCGAAAGGTAAGAGCGCGCTGATGTTCAACCTGCAAGAACCGTACTTCACCTGGCCGCTGATT
GCTGCTGACGGGGGTTATGCGTTCAAGTATGAAAACGGCAAGTACGACATTAAAGACGTGGGCGTGGATA
ACGCTGGCGCGAAAGCGGGTCTGACCTTCCTGGTTGACCTGATTAAAAACAAACACATGAATGCAGACAC
CGATTACTCCATCGCAGAAGCTGCCTTTAATAAAGGCGAAACAGCGATGACCATCAACGGCCCGTGGGCA
TGGTCCAACATCGACACCAGCAAAGTGAATTATGGTGTAACGGTACTGCCGACCTTCAAGGGTCAACCAT
CCAAACCGTTCGTTGGCGTGCTGAGCGCAGGTATTAACGCCGCCAGTCCGAACAAAGAGCTGGCAAAAGA
GTTCCTCGAAAACTATCTGCTGACTGATGAAGGTCTGGAAGCGGTTAATAAAGACAAACCGCTGGGTGCC
GTAGCGCTGAAGTCTTACGAGGAAGAGTTGGCGAAAGATCCACGTATTGCCGCCACCATGGAAAACGCCC
AGAAAGGTGAAATCATGCCGAACATCCCGCAGATGTCCGCTTTCTGGTATGCCGTGCGTACTGCGGTGAT
CAACGCCGCCAGCGGTCGTCAGACTGTCGATGAAGCCCTGAAAGACGCGCAGACTAATTCGAGCTCGAAC
AACAACAACAATAACAATAACAACAACCTCGGGATCGAGGGAAGGGGAAGCGGAGGCGGAGGGTCGACCG
GTACCGGGGGAGAAAGCTTGTTTAAGGGGCCGCGTGATTACAACCCGATATCGAGCACCATTTGTCATTT
GACGAATGAATCTGATGGGCACACAACATCGTTGTATGGTATTGGATTTGGTCCCTTCATCATTACAAAC
AAGCACTTGTTTAGAAGAAATAATGGAACACTGTTGGTCCAATCACTACATGGTGTATTCAAGGTCAAGA
ACACCACGACTTTGCAACAACACCTCATTGATGGGAGGGACATGATAATTATTCGCATGCCTAAGGATTT
CCCACCATTTCCTCAAAAGCTGAAATTTAGAGAGCCACAAAGGGAAGAGCGCATATGTCTTGTGACAACC
AACTTCCAAACTAAGAGCATGTCTAGCATGGTGTCAGACACTAGTTGCACATTCCCTTCATCTGATGGCA
CATTCTGGAAGCATTGGATTCAAACCAAGGATGGGCAGTGTGGCAATCCATTAGTATCAACTAGAGATGG
GTTCATTGTTGGTATACACTCAGCATCGAATTTCACCAACACAAACAATTATTTCGCAAGCGTGCCGAAA
AACTTCATGGAATTGTTGACAAATCAGGAGGCGCAGCAGTGGGTTAGTGGTTGGCGATTAAATGCTGACT
CAGTATTGTGGGGGGGCCATAAAGTTTTCATGGTGAAACCTGAAGAGCCTTTTCAGCCAGTTAAGGAAGC
GACTCAACTCATGAATTAATAAGGCGCGCCTTACCCGCCCATGCGGGCAACTTTCTCTTCGATTTGCCGG
ATTTTTTCCGGCATTTCTTGCGCAATGTGGCGAAACGCCTCGCTGATACGCGGATCTCTGGCGACCGTTT
GCCAGAACTGCTGCGCCAGCGGGATCGCCGTTGGGGATCCGTCGACCTGCAGCCAAGCTTAATTAGCTGA
GCTTGGACTCCTGTTGATAGATCCAGTAATGACCTCAGAACTCCATCTGGATTTGTTCAGAACGCTCGGT
TGCCGCCGGGCGTTTTTTATTGGTGAGAATCCAAGCTAGCTTGGCGAGATTTTCAGGAGCTAAGGAAGCT
AAAATGGAGAAAAAAATCACTGGATATACCACCGTTGATATATCCCAATGGCATCGTAAAGAACATTTTG
AGGCATTTCAGTCAGTTGCTCAATGTACCTATAACCAGACCGTTCAGCTGGATATTACGGCCTTTTTAAA
GACCGTAAAGAAAAATAAGCACAAGTTTTATCCGGCCTTTATTCACATTCTTGCCCGCCTGATGAATGCT
CATCCGGAATTTCGTATGGCAATGAAAGACGGTGAGCTGGTGATATGGGATAGTGTTCACCCTTGTTACA
CCGTTTTCCATGAGCAAACTGAAACGTTTTCATCGCTCTGGAGTGAATACCACGACGATTTCCGGCAGTT
TCTACACATATATTCGCAAGATGTGGCGTGTTACGGTGAAAACCTGGCCTATTTCCCTAAAGGGTTTATT
GAGAATATGTTTTTCGTCTCAGCCAATCCCTGGGTGAGTTTCACCAGTTTTGATTTAAACGTGGCCAATA
TGGACAACTTCTTCGCCCCCGTTTTCACCATGGGCAAATATTATACGCAAGGCGACAAGGTGCTGATGCC
GCTGGCGATTCAGGTTCATCATGCCGTTTGTGATGGCTTCCATGTCGGCAGAATGCTTAATGAATTACAA
CAGTACTGCGATGAGTGGCAGGGCGGGGCGTAATTTTTTTAAGGCAGTTATTGGTGCCCTTAAACGCCTG
GGGTAATGACTCTCTAGCTTGAGGCATCAAATAAAACGAAAGGCTCAGTCGAAAGACTGGGCCTTTCGTT
TTATCTGTTGTTTGTCGGTGAACGCTCTCCTGAGTAGGACAAATCCGCCCTCTAGATTACGTGCAGTCGA
TGATAAGCTGTCAAACATGAGAATTGTGCCTAATGAGTGAGCTAACTTACATTAATTGCGTTGCGCTCAC
TGCCCGCTTTCCAGTCGGGAAACCTGTCGTGCCAGCTGCATTAATGAATCGGCCAACGCGCGGGGAGAGG
CGGTTTGCGTATTGGGCGCCAGGGTGGTTTTTCTTTTCACCAGTGAGACGGGCAACAGCTGATTGCCCTT
CACCGCCTGGCCCTGAGAGAGTTGCAGCAAGCGGTCCACGCTGGTTTGCCCCAGCAGGCGAAAATCCTGT
TTGATGGTGGTTAACGGCGGGATATAACATGAGCTGTCTTCGGTATCGTCGTATCCCACTACCGAGATAT
CCGCACCAACGCGCAGCCCGGACTCGGTAATGGCGCGCATTGCGCCCAGCGCCATCTGATCGTTGGCAAC
CAGCATCGCAGTGGGAACGATGCCCTCATTCAGCATTTGCATGGTTTGTTGAAAACCGGACATGGCACTC
CAGTCGCCTTCCCGTTCCGCTATCGGCTGAATTTGATTGCGAGTGAGATATTTATGCCAGCCAGCCAGAC
GCAGACGCGCCGAGACAGAACTTAATGGGCCCGCTAACAGCGCGATTTGCTGGTGACCCAATGCGACCAG
ATGCTCCACGCCCAGTCGCGTACCGTCTTCATGGGAGAAAATAATACTGTTGATGGGTGTCTGGTCAGAG
ACATCAAGAAATAACGCCGGAACATTAGTGCAGGCAGCTTCCACAGCAATGGCATCCTGGTCATCCAGCG
GATAGTTAATGATCAGCCCACTGACGCGTTGCGCGAGAAGATTGTGCACCGCCGCTTTACAGGCTTCGAC
GCCGCTTCGTTCTACCATCGACACCACCACGCTGGCACCCAGTTGATCGGCGCGAGATTTAATCGCCGCG
ACAATTTGCGACGGCGCGTGCAGGGCCAGACTGGAGGTGGCAACGCCAATCAGCAACGACTGTTTGCCCG
CCAGTTGTTGTGCCACGCGGTTGGGAATGTAATTCAGCTCCGCCATCGCCGCTTCCACTTTTTCCCGCGT
TTTCGCAGAAACGTGGCTGGCCTGGTTCACCACGCGGGAAACGGTCTGATAAGAGACACCGGCATACTCT
GCGACATCGTATAACGTTACTGGTTTCACATTCACCACCCTGAATTGACTCTCTTCCGGGCGCTATCATG
CCATACCGCGAAAGGTTTTGCACCATTCGATGGTGTCGGAATTTCGGGCAGCGTTGGGTCCTGGCCACGG
GTGCGCATGATCTAGAGCTGCCTCGCGCGTTTCGGTGATGACGGTGAAAACCTCTGACACATGCAGCTCC
CGGAGACGGTCACAGCTTGTCTGTAAGCGGATGCCGGGAGCAGACAAGCCCGTCAGGGCGCGTCAGCGGG
TGTTGGCGGGTGTCGGGGCGCAGCCATGACCCAGTCACGTAGCGATAGCGGAGTGTATACTGGCTTAACT
ATGCGGCATCAGAGCAGATTGTACTGAGAGTGCACCACATGCGGTGTGAAATACCGCACAGATGCGTAAG
GAGAAAATACCGCATCAGGCGCTCTTCCGCTTCCTCGCTCACTGACTCGCTGCGCTCGGTCGTTCGGCTG
CGGCGAGCGGTATCAGCTCACTCAAAGGCGGTAATACGGTTATCCACAGAATCAGGGGATAACGCAGGAA
AGAACATGTGAGCAAAAGGCCAGCAAAAGGCCAGGAACCGTAAAAAGGCCGCGTTGCTGGCGTTTTTCCA
TAGGCTCCGCCCCCCTGACGAGCATCACAAAAATCGACGCTCAAGTCAGAGGTGGCGAAACCCGACAGGA
CTATAAAGATACCAGGCGTTTCCCCCTGGAAGCTCCCTCGTGCGCTCTCCTGTTCCGACCCTGCCGCTTA
CCGGATACCTGTCCGCCTTTCTCCCTTCGGGAAGCGTGGCGCTTTCTCATAGCTCACGCTGTAGGTATCT
CAGTTCGGTGTAGGTCGTTCGCTCCAAGCTGGGCTGTGTGCACGAACCCCCCGTTCAGCCCGACCGCTGC
GCCTTATCCGGTAACTATCGTCTTGAGTCCAACCCGGTAAGACACGACTTATCGCCACTGGCAGCAGCCA
CTGGTAACAGGATTAGCAGAGCGAGGTATGTAGGCGGTGCTACAGAGTTCTTGAAGTGGTGGCCTAACTA
CGGCTACACTAGAAGGACAGTATTTGGTATCTGCGCTCTGCTGAAGCCAGTTACCTTCGGAAAAAGAGTT
GGTAGCTCTTGATCCGGCAAACAAACCACCGCTGGTAGCGGTGGTTTTTTTGTTTGCAAGCAGCAGATTA
CGCGCAGAAAAAAAGGATCTCAAGAAGATCCTTTGATCTTTTCTACGGGGTCTGACGCTCAGTGGAACGA
AAACTCACGTTAAGGGATTTTGGTCATGAGATTATCAAAAAGGATCTTCACCTAGATCCTTTTAAATTAA
AAATGAAGTTTTAAATCAATCTAAAGTATATATGAGTAAACTTGGTCTGACAGTTACCAATGCTTAATCA
GTGAGGCACCTATCTCAGCGATCTGTCTATTTCGTTCATCCATAGTTGCCTGACTCCCCGTCGTGTAGAT
AACTACGATACGGGAGGGCTTACCATCTGGCCCCAGTGCTGCAATGATACCGCGAGACCCACGCTCACCG
GCTCCAGATTTATCAGCAATAAACCAGCCAGCCGGAAGGGCCGAGCGCAGAAGTGGTCCTGCAACTTTAT
CCGCCTCCATCCAGTCTATTAATTGTTGCCGGGAAGCTAGAGTAAGTAGTTCGCCAGTTAATAGTTTGCG
CAACGTTGTTGCCATTGCTACAGGCATCGTGGTGTCACGCTCGTCGTTTGGTATGGCTTCATTCAGCTCC
GGTTCCCAACGATCAAGGCGAGTTACATGATCCCCCATGTTGTGCAAAAAAGCGGTTAGCTCCTTCGGTC
CTCCGATCGTTGTCAGAAGTAAGTTGGCCGCAGTGTTATCACTCATGGTTATGGCAGCACTGCATAATTC
TCTTACTGTCATGCCATCCGTAAGATGCTTTTCTGTGACTGGTGAGTACTCAACCAAGTCATTCTGAGAA
TAGTGTATGCGGCGACCGAGTTGCTCTTGCCCGGCGTCAATACGGGATAATACCGCGCCACATAGCAGAA
CTTTAAAAGTGCTCATCATTGGAAAACGTTCTTCGGGGCGAAAACTCTCAAGGATCTTACCGCTGTTGAG
ATCCAGTTCGATGTAACCCACTCGTGCACCCAACTGATCTTCAGCATCTTTTACTTTCACCAGCGTTTCT
GGGTGAGCAAAAACAGGAAGGCAAAATGCCGCAAAAAAGGGAATAAGGGCGACACGGAAATGTTGAATAC
TCATACTCTTCCTTTTTCAATATTATTGAAGCATTTATCAGGGTTATTGTCTCATGAGCGGATACATATT
TGAATGTATTTAGAAAAATAAACAAATAGGGGTTCCGCGCACATTTCCCCGAAAAGTGCCACCTGACGTC
TAAGAAACCATTATTATCATGACATTAACCTATAAAAATAGGCGTATCACGAGGCCCTTTCGTCTTCAC
