Features (pLannotate 1.2.2; 19 found; start..end, strand, type, name):
     38..898     -  CDS            AmpR: β-lactamase; bla; confers resistance to ampicillin, carbenicillin, and related antibiotics
    899..1003    -  promoter       AmpR promoter: bla
   1113..1157    +  promoter       T5 promoter: bacteriophage T5 promoter for E. coli RNA polymerase, with embedded lac operator
   1165..1181    +  protein_bind   lac operator: The lac repressor binds to the lac operator to inhibit transcription in E. coli. This inhibition can be relieved by adding lactose or isopropyl-β-D-thiogalactopyranoside (IPTG). lac repressor encoded by lacI
   1224..1244    +  CDS            7xHis: 6xHis affinity tag
   1250..2348    +  CDS            MBP (fragment): maltose binding protein from E. coli; malE (mutated); This version of the gene does not encode a signal sequence, so MBP will remain in the cytosol.
   2442..3149    +  CDS            TEV protease: tobacco etch virus protease (Kapust et al., 2001)
   3167..3331    -  CDS            yjjJ (fragment): YJJJ_ECOLI - Experimental evidence at protein level: Swiss-Prot protein existence level 1. Toxic when overexpressed in E.coli, leading to long filamentous cells. The toxic effect is neutralized by non-cognate antitoxin HipB (PubMed:28430938). Does not seem to inhibit DNA, RNA or protein synthesis, and unlike paralogous toxin HipA its toxic activity is not counteracted by overexpression of GltX (PubMed:28430938). Binds DNA (PubMed:28430938). Might be a protein kinase (By similarity). From Escherichia coli (strain K12).
   3349..3443    +  terminator     lambda t0 terminator: transcription terminator from phage lambda
   3458..3486    +  promoter       cat promoter (fragment): promoter of the E. coli cat gene encoding chloramphenicol acetyltransferase
   3487..4143    +  CDS            cat: CAT_ECOLX - Experimental evidence at protein level: Swiss-Prot protein existence level 1. This enzyme is an effector of chloramphenicol resistance in bacteria. From Escherichia coli. This protein is used as a marker in many commonly used cloning vectors, such as pACYC184.
   4211..4297    +  terminator     rrnB T1 terminator: Escherichia coli rrnB; transcription terminator T1 from the E. coli rrnB gene
   4320..4337    -  promoter       tet promoter (fragment): E. coli promoter for tetracycline efflux protein gene
   4356..4377    -  protein_bind   CAP binding site: CAP binding activates transcription in the presence of cAMP. E. coli catabolite activator protein
   4390..5472    -  CDS            lacI: lac repressor; lacI; The lac repressor binds to the lac operator to inhibit transcription in E. coli. This inhibition can be relieved by adding lactose or isopropyl-β-D-thiogalactopyranoside (IPTG).
   5473..5547    -  promoter       lacIq promoter: lacI (mutant); In the lacIq allele, a single base change in the promoter boosts expression of the lacI gene about 10-fold.
   5599..5640    +  CDS            rop (fragment): Rop protein, which maintains plasmids at low copy number; rop
   5742..5882    +  misc_feature   bom: basis of mobility region from pBR322
   6068..6656    -  rep_origin     ori: high-copy-number ColE1/pMB1/pBR322/pUC origin of replication
>Addgene plasmid #135464 | His6-MBP-uTEV3 | addgene full sequence | sequence record 270112 | Addgene NGS Result
CAATCTAAAGTATATATGAGTAAACTTGGTCTGACAGTTACCAATGCTTAATCAGTGAGGCACCTATCTC
AGCGATCTGTCTATTTCGTTCATCCATAGTTGCCTGACTCCCCGTCGTGTAGATAACTACGATACGGGAG
GGCTTACCATCTGGCCCCAGTGCTGCAATGATACCGCGAGACCCACGCTCACCGGCTCCAGATTTATCAG
CAATAAACCAGCCAGCCGGAAGGGCCGAGCGCAGAAGTGGTCCTGCAACTTTATCCGCCTCCATCCAGTC
TATTAATTGTTGCCGGGAAGCTAGAGTAAGTAGTTCGCCAGTTAATAGTTTGCGCAACGTTGTTGCCATT
GCTACAGGCATCGTGGTGTCACGCTCGTCGTTTGGTATGGCTTCATTCAGCTCCGGTTCCCAACGATCAA
GGCGAGTTACATGATCCCCCATGTTGTGCAAAAAAGCGGTTAGCTCCTTCGGTCCTCCGATCGTTGTCAG
AAGTAAGTTGGCCGCAGTGTTATCACTCATGGTTATGGCAGCACTGCATAATTCTCTTACTGTCATGCCA
TCCGTAAGATGCTTTTCTGTGACTGGTGAGTACTCAACCAAGTCATTCTGAGAATAGTGTATGCGGCGAC
CGAGTTGCTCTTGCCCGGCGTCAATACGGGATAATACCGCGCCACATAGCAGAACTTTAAAAGTGCTCAT
CATTGGAAAACGTTCTTCGGGGCGAAAACTCTCAAGGATCTTACCGCTGTTGAGATCCAGTTCGATGTAA
CCCACTCGTGCACCCAACTGATCTTCAGCATCTTTTACTTTCACCAGCGTTTCTGGGTGAGCAAAAACAG
GAAGGCAAAATGCCGCAAAAAAGGGAATAAGGGCGACACGGAAATGTTGAATACTCATACTCTTCCTTTT
TCAATATTATTGAAGCATTTATCAGGGTTATTGTCTCATGAGCGGATACATATTTGAATGTATTTAGAAA
AATAAACAAATAGGGGTTCCGCGCACATTTCCCCGAAAAGTGCCACCTGACGTCTAAGAAACCATTATTA
TCATGACATTAACCTATAAAAATAGGCGTATCACGAGGCCCTTTCGTCTTCACCTCGAGTAATCATAAAA
AATTTATTTGCTTTGTGAGCGGATAACAATTATAATAGATTCAATTGTGAGCGGATAACAATTTCACACA
GAATTCATTAAAGAGGAGAAATTAACTATGAAACATCACCATCACCATCACCATGGCGGGAAAATCGAAG
AAGGTAAACTGGTAATCTGGATTAACGGCGATAAAGGCTATAACGGTCTCGCTGAAGTCGGTAAGAAATT
CGAGAAAGATACCGGAATTAAAGTCACCGTTGAGCATCCGGATAAACTGGAAGAGAAATTCCCACAGGTT
GCGGCAACTGGCGATGGCCCTGACATTATCTTCTGGGCACACGACCGCTTTGGTGGCTACGCTCAATCTG
GCCTGTTGGCTGAAATCACCCCGGACAAAGCGTTCCAGGACAAGCTGTATCCGTTTACCTGGGATGCCGT
ACGTTACAACGGCAAGCTGATTGCTTACCCGATCGCTGTTGAAGCGTTATCGCTGATTTATAACAAAGAT
CTGCTGCCGAACCCGCCAAAAACCTGGGAAGAGATCCCGGCGCTGGATAAAGAACTGAAAGCGAAAGGTA
AGAGCGCGCTGATGTTCAACCTGCAAGAACCGTACTTCACCTGGCCGCTGATTGCTGCTGACGGGGGTTA
TGCGTTCAAGTATGAAAACGGCAAGTACGACATTAAAGACGTGGGCGTGGATAACGCTGGCGCGAAAGCG
GGTCTGACCTTCCTGGTTGACCTGATTAAAAACAAACACATGAATGCAGACACCGATTACTCCATCGCAG
AAGCTGCCTTTAATAAAGGCGAAACAGCGATGACCATCAACGGCCCGTGGGCATGGTCCAACATCGACAC
CAGCAAAGTGAATTATGGTGTAACGGTACTGCCGACCTTCAAGGGTCAACCATCCAAACCGTTCGTTGGC
GTGCTGAGCGCAGGTATTAACGCCGCCAGTCCGAACAAAGAGCTGGCAAAAGAGTTCCTCGAAAACTATC
TGCTGACTGATGAAGGTCTGGAAGCGGTTAATAAAGACAAACCGCTGGGTGCCGTAGCGCTGAAGTCTTA
CGAGGAAGAGTTGGCGAAAGATCCACGTATTGCCGCCACCATGGAAAACGCCCAGAAAGGTGAAATCATG
CCGAACATCCCGCAGATGTCCGCTTTCTGGTATGCCGTGCGTACTGCGGTGATCAACGCCGCCAGCGGTC
GTCAGACTGTCGATGAAGCCCTGAAAGACGCGCAGACTAATTCGAGCTCGAACAACAACAACAATAACAA
TAACAACAACCTCGGGATCGAGGGAAGGGGAAGCGGAGGCGGAGGGTCGACCGGTACCGGGGGAGAAAGC
TTGTTTAAGGGGCCGCGTGATTACAACCCGATATCGAGCACCATTTGTCATTTGACGAATGAATCTGATG
GGCACACAACATCGTTGTATGGTATTGGATTTGGTCCCTTCATCATTACAAACAAGCACTTGTTTAGAAG
AAATAATGGAACACTGTTGGTCCAATCACTACATGGTGTATTCAAGGTCAAGAACACCACGACTTTGCAA
CAACACCTCATTGATGGGAGGGACATGATAATTATTCGCATGCCTAAGGATTTCCCACCATTTCCTCAAA
AGCTGAAATTTAGAGAGCCACAAAGGGAAGAGCGCATATGTCTTGTGACAACCAACTTCCAAACTAAGAG
CATGTCTAGCATGGTGTCAGACACTAGTTGCACATTCCCTTCATCTGATGGCACATTCTGGAAGCATTGG
ATTCAAACCAAGGATGGGCAGTGTGGCAATCCATTAGTATCAACTAGAGATGGGTTCATTGTTGGTATAC
ACTCAGCATCGAATTTCACCAACACAAACAATTATTTCGCAAGCGTGCCGAAAAACTTCATGGAATTGTT
GACAAATCAGGAGGCGCAGCAGTGGGTTAGTGGTTGGCGATTAAATGCTGACTCAGTATTGTGGGGGGGC
CATAAAGTTTTCATGGTGAAACCTGAAGAGCCTTTTCAGCCAGTTAAGGAAGCGACTCAACTCATGAATT
AATAAGGCGCGCCTTACCCGCCCATGCGGGCAACTTTCTCTTCGATTTGCCGGATTTTTTCCGGCATTTC
TTGCGCAATGTGGCGAAACGCCTCGCTGATACGCGGATCTCTGGCGACCGTTTGCCAGAACTGCTGCGCC
AGCGGGATCGCCGTTGGGGATCCGTCGACCTGCAGCCAAGCTTAATTAGCTGAGCTTGGACTCCTGTTGA
TAGATCCAGTAATGACCTCAGAACTCCATCTGGATTTGTTCAGAACGCTCGGTTGCCGCCGGGCGTTTTT
TATTGGTGAGAATCCAAGCTAGCTTGGCGAGATTTTCAGGAGCTAAGGAAGCTAAAATGGAGAAAAAAAT
CACTGGATATACCACCGTTGATATATCCCAATGGCATCGTAAAGAACATTTTGAGGCATTTCAGTCAGTT
GCTCAATGTACCTATAACCAGACCGTTCAGCTGGATATTACGGCCTTTTTAAAGACCGTAAAGAAAAATA
AGCACAAGTTTTATCCGGCCTTTATTCACATTCTTGCCCGCCTGATGAATGCTCATCCGGAATTTCGTAT
GGCAATGAAAGACGGTGAGCTGGTGATATGGGATAGTGTTCACCCTTGTTACACCGTTTTCCATGAGCAA
ACTGAAACGTTTTCATCGCTCTGGAGTGAATACCACGACGATTTCCGGCAGTTTCTACACATATATTCGC
AAGATGTGGCGTGTTACGGTGAAAACCTGGCCTATTTCCCTAAAGGGTTTATTGAGAATATGTTTTTCGT
CTCAGCCAATCCCTGGGTGAGTTTCACCAGTTTTGATTTAAACGTGGCCAATATGGACAACTTCTTCGCC
CCCGTTTTCACCATGGGCAAATATTATACGCAAGGCGACAAGGTGCTGATGCCGCTGGCGATTCAGGTTC
ATCATGCCGTTTGTGATGGCTTCCATGTCGGCAGAATGCTTAATGAATTACAACAGTACTGCGATGAGTG
GCAGGGCGGGGCGTAATTTTTTTAAGGCAGTTATTGGTGCCCTTAAACGCCTGGGGTAATGACTCTCTAG
CTTGAGGCATCAAATAAAACGAAAGGCTCAGTCGAAAGACTGGGCCTTTCGTTTTATCTGTTGTTTGTCG
GTGAACGCTCTCCTGAGTAGGACAAATCCGCCCTCTAGATTACGTGCAGTCGATGATAAGCTGTCAAACA
TGAGAATTGTGCCTAATGAGTGAGCTAACTTACATTAATTGCGTTGCGCTCACTGCCCGCTTTCCAGTCG
GGAAACCTGTCGTGCCAGCTGCATTAATGAATCGGCCAACGCGCGGGGAGAGGCGGTTTGCGTATTGGGC
GCCAGGGTGGTTTTTCTTTTCACCAGTGAGACGGGCAACAGCTGATTGCCCTTCACCGCCTGGCCCTGAG
AGAGTTGCAGCAAGCGGTCCACGCTGGTTTGCCCCAGCAGGCGAAAATCCTGTTTGATGGTGGTTAACGG
CGGGATATAACATGAGCTGTCTTCGGTATCGTCGTATCCCACTACCGAGATATCCGCACCAACGCGCAGC
CCGGACTCGGTAATGGCGCGCATTGCGCCCAGCGCCATCTGATCGTTGGCAACCAGCATCGCAGTGGGAA
CGATGCCCTCATTCAGCATTTGCATGGTTTGTTGAAAACCGGACATGGCACTCCAGTCGCCTTCCCGTTC
CGCTATCGGCTGAATTTGATTGCGAGTGAGATATTTATGCCAGCCAGCCAGACGCAGACGCGCCGAGACA
GAACTTAATGGGCCCGCTAACAGCGCGATTTGCTGGTGACCCAATGCGACCAGATGCTCCACGCCCAGTC
GCGTACCGTCTTCATGGGAGAAAATAATACTGTTGATGGGTGTCTGGTCAGAGACATCAAGAAATAACGC
CGGAACATTAGTGCAGGCAGCTTCCACAGCAATGGCATCCTGGTCATCCAGCGGATAGTTAATGATCAGC
CCACTGACGCGTTGCGCGAGAAGATTGTGCACCGCCGCTTTACAGGCTTCGACGCCGCTTCGTTCTACCA
TCGACACCACCACGCTGGCACCCAGTTGATCGGCGCGAGATTTAATCGCCGCGACAATTTGCGACGGCGC
GTGCAGGGCCAGACTGGAGGTGGCAACGCCAATCAGCAACGACTGTTTGCCCGCCAGTTGTTGTGCCACG
CGGTTGGGAATGTAATTCAGCTCCGCCATCGCCGCTTCCACTTTTTCCCGCGTTTTCGCAGAAACGTGGC
TGGCCTGGTTCACCACGCGGGAAACGGTCTGATAAGAGACACCGGCATACTCTGCGACATCGTATAACGT
TACTGGTTTCACATTCACCACCCTGAATTGACTCTCTTCCGGGCGCTATCATGCCATACCGCGAAAGGTT
TTGCACCATTCGATGGTTTCGGAATTTCGGGCAGCGTTGGGTCCTGGCCACGGGTGCGCATGATCTAGAG
CTGCCTCGCGCGTTTCGGTGATGACGGTGAAAACCTCTGACACATGCAGCTCCCGGAGACGGTCACAGCT
TGTCTGTAAGCGGATGCCGGGAGCAGACAAGCCCGTCAGGGCGCGTCAGCGGGTGTTGGCGGGTGTCGGG
GCGCAGCCATGACCCAGTCACGTAGCGATAGCGGAGTGTATACTGGCTTAACTATGCGGCATCAGAGCAG
ATTGTACTGAGAGTGCACCACATGCGGTGTGAAATACCGCACAGATGCGTAAGGAGAAAATACCGCATCA
GGCGCTCTTCCGCTTCCTCGCTCACTGACTCGCTGCGCTCGGTCGTTCGGCTGCGGCGAGCGGTATCAGC
TCACTCAAAGGCGGTAATACGGTTATCCACAGAATCAGGGGATAACGCAGGAAAGAACATGTGAGCAAAA
GGCCAGCAAAAGGCCAGGAACCGTAAAAAGGCCGCGTTGCTGGCGTTTTTCCATAGGCTCCGCCCCCCTG
ACGAGCATCACAAAAATCGACGCTCAAGTCAGAGGTGGCGAAACCCGACAGGACTATAAAGATACCAGGC
GTTTCCCCCTGGAAGCTCCCTCGTGCGCTCTCCTGTTCCGACCCTGCCGCTTACCGGATACCTGTCCGCC
TTTCTCCCTTCGGGAAGCGTGGCGCTTTCTCATAGCTCACGCTGTAGGTATCTCAGTTCGGTGTAGGTCG
TTCGCTCCAAGCTGGGCTGTGTGCACGAACCCCCCGTTCAGCCCGACCGCTGCGCCTTATCCGGTAACTA
TCGTCTTGAGTCCAACCCGGTAAGACACGACTTATCGCCACTGGCAGCAGCCACTGGTAACAGGATTAGC
AGAGCGAGGTATGTAGGCGGTGCTACAGAGTTCTTGAAGTGGTGGCCTAACTACGGCTACACTAGAAGGA
CAGTATTTGGTATCTGCGCTCTGCTGAAGCCAGTTACCTTCGGAAAAAGAGTTGGTAGCTCTTGATCCGG
CAAACAAACCACCGCTGGTAGCGGTGGTTTTTTTGTTTGCAAGCAGCAGATTACGCGCAGAAAAAAAGGA
TCTCAAGAAGATCCTTTGATCTTTTCTACGGGGTCTGACGCTCAGTGGAACGAAAACTCACGTTAAGGGA
TTTTGGTCATGAGATTATCAAAAAGGATCTTCACCTAGATCCTTTTAAATTAAAAATGAAGTTTTAAAT
